>Addgene plasmid #219875 | pCfb13200 | addgene full sequence | sequence record 435956 | Addgene NGS Result
TGCAGATTACCTAATTTGGTAAGATATTAATTATGAACTGAAAGTTGATGGCATCCCTAAATTTGATGCA
ACGGAATGCGTGCGATAGTGAATCATTGCTAACAGATCAAGTAATCGTATCAATCGTTCCACGTCTTATC
CAGACTCGATTTCCGCCCTAACCTAAGGAAACTGCTGAGTAATTTCGAGGTTGGTTCCTAACAAAAGCCA
AGAAACGCGCCGATGGTTTAGTGGTAAAATCCATCGTTGCCATCGATGGGCCCCCGGTTCGATTCCGGGT
CGGCGCAAATTTTACGTCACCTTCACAGTTTTAGAGCTAGAAATAGCAAGTTAAAATAAGGCTAGTCCGT
TATCAACTTGAAAAAGTGGCACCGAGTCGGTGGTGCTTTTTTTGTGTGGGTACGGTGATACCTTGGCCAC
GGTAATCTGTCTTGACAGCCAGCATGGCTATGTATCCTCTCGATCGGCACCCACGGTAGTCCTCCAGCTT
GCAAACCACCGTTCCGATGGCCTTTTTGTCCATGGACCCGTCGGCCTGCTTCTCCTCCTCGTCTTCATCA
AATGCAAGGACTGAAGAGCTCTTCAATGTCGGATCGAGAAGAGTCTGGCTCTCCCGAGCCTCGGTCCAAG
ATTGAAGAAGATCTCGAGAGCGACGAGGAGGTGAAGACCATCAAGAGCGAAGAGGTGGACAAGACACAGG
ACAACGTGGAGGACGAGGACGACGAGGAGGAAGAGGAAGAGGAAGAGATCGCGTGCATTCGCGGCCGCAT
TTAAATCCCCACTTCAGAAGTTCCTATACTTTCTAGAGAATAGGAACTTCACTATAGAGTCGAATAAGGG
CGACACCCCATAATTAGCCCGGGCGAAAGGCCCAGTCTTTCGACTGAGCCTTTCGTTTTATTTGATGCCT
GGCAGTTCCCTACTCTCGCATGGGGAGTCCCCACACTACCATCGGCGCTACGGCGTTTCACTTCTGAGTT
CGGCATGGGGTCAGGTGGGACCACCGCGCTACTGCCGCCAGGCAAACAAGGGGTGTTATGAGCCATATTC
AGGTATAAATGGGCTCGCGATAATGTTCAGAATTGGTTAATTGGTTGTAACACTGACCCCTATTTGTTTA
TTTTTCTAAATACATTCAAATATGTATCCGCTCATGAGACAATAACCCTGATAAATGCTTCAATAATATT
GAAAAAGGAAGAATATGAGTATTCAACATTTCCGTGTCGCCCTTATTCCCTTTTTTGCGGCATTTTGCCT
TCCTGTTTTTGCTCACCCAGAAACGCTGGTGAAAGTAAAAGATGCTGAAGATCAGTTGGGTGCACGAGTG
GGTTACATCGAACTGGATCTCAACAGCGGTAAGATCCTTGAGAGTTTTCGCCCCGAAGAACGTTTTCCAA
TGATGAGCACTTTTAAAGTTCTGCTATGTGGCGCGGTATTATCCCGTATTGACGCCGGGCAAGAGCAACT
CGGTCGCCGCATACACTATTCTCAGAATGACTTGGTTGAGTACTCACCAGTCACAGAAAAGCATCTTACG
GATGGCATGACAGTAAGAGAATTATGCAGTGCTGCCATAACCATGAGTGATAACACTGCGGCCAACTTAC
TTCTGACAACGATCGGAGGACCGAAGGAGCTAACCGCTTTTTTGCACAACATGGGGGATCATGTAACTCG
CCTTGATCGTTGGGAACCGGAGCTGAATGAAGCCATACCAAACGACGAGCGTGACACCACGATGCCTGTA
GCGATGGCAACAACGTTGCGCAAACTATTAACTGGCGAACTACTTACTCTAGCTTCCCGGCAACAATTAA
TAGACTGGATGGAGGCGGATAAAGTTGCAGGACCACTTCTGCGCTCGGCCCTTCCGGCTGGCTGGTTTAT
TGCTGATAAATCCGGAGCCGGTGAGCGTGGTTCTCGCGGTATCATCGCAGCGCTGGGGCCAGATGGTAAG
CCCTCCCGTATCGTAGTTATCTACACGACGGGGAGTCAGGCAACTATGGATGAACGAAATAGACAGATCG
CTGAGATAGGTGCCTCACTGATTAAGCATTGGTAAGCAGAGCATTACGCTGACTTGACGGGACGGCGCAA
GCTCATGACCAAAATCCCTTAACGTGAGTTACGCGCGCGTCGTTCCACTGAGCGTCAGACCCCGTAGAAA
AGATCAAAGGATCTTCTTGAGATCCTTTTTTTCTGCGCGTAATCTGCTGCTTGCAAACAAAAAAACCACC
GCTACCAGCGGTGGTTTGTTTGCCGGATCAAGAGCTACCAACTCTTTTTCCGAAGGTAACTGGCTTCAGC
AGAGCGCAGATACCAAATACTGTTCTTCTAGTGTAGCCGTAGTTAGCCCACCACTTCAAGAACTCTGTAG
CACCGCCTACATACCTCGCTCTGCTAATCCTGTTACCAGTGGCTGCTGCCAGTGGCGATAAGTCGTGTCT
TACCGGGTTGGACTCAAGACGATAGTTACCGGATAAGGCGCAGCGGTCGGGCTGAACGGGGGGTTCGTGC
ACACAGCCCAGCTTGGAGCGAACGACCTACACCGAACTGAGATACCTACAGCGTGAGCTATGAGAAAGCG
CCACGCTTCCCGAAGGGAGAAAGGCGGACAGGTATCCGGTAAGCGGCAGGGTCGGAACAGGAGAGCGCAC
GAGGGAGCTTCCAGGGGGAAACGCCTGGTATCTTTATAGTCCTGTCGGGTTTCGCCACCTCTGACTTGAG
CGTCGATTTTTGTGATGCTCGTCAGGGGGGCGGAGCCTATGGAAAAACGCCAGCAACGCGGCCTTTTTAC
GGTTCCTGGCCTTTTGCTGGCCTTTTGCTCACATGTTCTTTCCTGCGTTATCCCCTGATTCTGTGGATAA
CCGTATTACCGCCTTTGAGTGAGCTGATACCGCTCGCCGCAGCCGAACGACCGAGCGCAGCGAGTCAGTG
AGCGAGGAAGCGGAAGGCGAGAGTAGGGAACTGCCAGGCATCAAACTAAGCAGAAGGCCCCTGACGGATG
GCCTTTTTGCGTTTCTACAAACTCTTTCTGTGTTGTAAAACGACGGCCAGTCTTAAGCTCGGGCCCCCTG
GGCGGTTCTGATAACGAGTAATCGTTAATCCGCAAATAACGTAAAAACCCGCTTCGGCGGGTTTTTTTAT
GGGGGGAGTTTAGGGAAAGAGCATTTGTCAGAATATTTAAGGGCGCCTGTCACTTTGCTTGATATATGAG
AATTATTTAACCTTATAAATGAGAAAAAAGCAACGCACTTTAAATAAGATACGTTGCTTTTTCGATTGAT
GAACACCTATAATTAAACTATTCATCTATTATTTATGATTTTTTGTATATACAATATTTCTAGTTTGTTA
AAGAGAATTAAGAAAATAAATCTCGAAAATAATAAAGGGAAAATCAGTTTTTGATATCAAAATTATACAT
GTCAACGATAATACAAAATATAATACAAACTATAAGATGTTATCAGTATTTATTATGCATTTAGAATAAA
TTTTGTGTCGCCCTTATTCGACTCACTATAGAAGTTCCTATTCTCTAGAAAGTATAGGAACTTCACTTCA
TTTTATTTAAATTTGCGGCCGCTATGTCTGATAAAAGGATGTAACATAGGCAAGCTGCTCGTGAGTGTTG
AGTACGAACCTTAGATCCAAATCACCCGCACCCACGGATATACTTGCTTGAATATACAGTAGTAAGGAGT
TTGGCGCCCGTTTTTTCGAGCCCCACACGTTTCGGTGAGTATGAGCGGCGGCAGATTCGAGCGTTTCCGG
TTTCCGCGGCTGGACGAGAGCCCATGATGGGGGCTCCCACCACCAGCAATCAGGGCCCTGATTACACACC
CACCTGTAATGTCATGCTGTTCATCGTGGTTAATGCTGCTGTGTGCTGTGTGTGTGTGTTGTTTGGCGCT
CATTGTTGCGTTATGCAGCGTACACCACAATATTGGAAGCTTATTAGCCTTTCTATTTTTTCGTTTGCAA
GGCTTAACAACATTGCTGTGGAGAGGGATGGGGATATGGAGGCCGCTGGAGGGAGTCGGAGAGGCGTTTT
GGAGCGGCTTGGCCTGGCGCCCAGCTCGCGAAACGCACCTAGGACCCTTTGGCACGCCGAAATGTGCCAC
TTTTCAGTCTAGTAACGCCTTACCTACGTCATTCCATGCATGCATGTTTGCGCCTTTTTTCCCTTGCCCT
TGATCGCCACACAGTACAGTGCACTGTACAGTGGAGGTTTTGGGGGGGTCTTAGATGGGAGCTAAAAGCG
GCCTAGCGGTACACTAGTGGGATTGTATGGAGTGGCATGGAGCCTAGGTGGAGCCTGACAGGACGCACGA
CCGGCTAGCCCGTGACAGACGATGGGTGGCTCCTGTTGTCCACCGCGTACAAATGTTTGGGCCAAAGTCT
TGTCAGCCTTGCTTGCGAACCTAATTCCCAATTTTGTCACTTCGCACCCCCATTGATCGAGCCCTAACCC
CTGCCCATCAGGCAATCCAATTAAGCTCGCATTGTCTGCCTTGTTTAGTTTGGCTCCTGCCCGTTTCGGC
GTCCACTTGCACAAACACAAACAAGCATTATATATAAGGCTCGTCTCTCCCTCCCAACCACACTCACTTT
TTTGCCCGTCTTCCCTTGCTAACACAAAAGTCAAGAACACAAACAACCACCCCAACCCCCTTACACACAA
GACATATCTACAGCAATGGGTAAAAAGCCTGAACTCACCGCGACGTCTGTCGAGAAGTTTCTGATCGAAA
AGTTCGACAGCGTCTCCGACCTGATGCAGCTCTCGGAGGGCGAAGAATCTCGTGCTTTCAGCTTCGATGT
AGGAGGGCGTGGATATGTCCTGCGGGTAAATAGCTGCGCCGATGGTTTCTACAAAGATCGTTATGTTTAT
CGGCACTTTGCATCGGCCGCGCTCCCGATTCCGGAAGTGCTTGACATTGGGGAATTCAGCGAGAGCCTGA
CCTATTGCATCTCCCGCCGTGCACAGGGTGTCACGTTGCAAGACCTGCCTGAAACCGAACTGCCCGCTGT
TCTGCAGCCGGTCGCGGAGGCAATGGATGCCATTGCTGCGGCCGATCTTAGCCAGACGAGCGGGTTCGGC
CCATTCGGACCGCAAGGAATCGGTCAATACACTACATGGCGTGATTTCATATGCGCGATTGCTGATCCCC
ATGTGTATCACTGGCAAACTGTGATGGACGACACCGTCAGTGCGTCCGTCGCGCAGGCTCTCGATGAGCT
GATGCTTTGGGCCGAGGACTGCCCCGAAGTCCGGCACCTCGTGCACGCGGATTTCGGCTCCAACAATGTC
CTGACGGACAATGGCCGCATAACAGCGGTCATTGACTGGAGCGAGGCGATGTTCGGGGATTCCCAATACG
AGGTCGCCAACATCTTCTTCTGGAGGCCGTGGTTGGCTTGTATGGAGCAGCAGACGCGCTACTTCGAGCG
GAGGCATCCGGAGCTTGCAGGATCGCCGCGGCTCCGGGCGTATATGCTCCGCATTGGTCTTGACCAACTC
TATCAGAGCTTGGTTGACGGCAATTTCGATGATGCAGCTTGGGCGCAGGGTCGATGCGACGCAATCGTCC
GATCCGGAGCCGGGACTGTCGGGCGTACACAAATCGCCCGCAGAAGCGCGGCCGTCTGGACCGATGGCTG
TGTAGAAGTACTCGCCGATAGTGGAAACCGACGCCCCAGCACTCGTCCGAGGGCAAAGGAATAATCATGT
AATTAGTTATGTCACGCTTACATTCACGCCCTCCCCCCACATCCGCTCTAACCGAAAAGGAAGGAGTTAG
ACAACCTGAAGTCTAGGTCCCTATTTATTTTTTTATAGTTATGTTAGTATTAAGAACGTTATTTATATTT
CAAATTTTTCTTTTTTTTCTGTACAGACGCGTGTACGCATGTAACATTATACTGAAAACCTTGCTTGAGA
AGGTTTTGGGACGCTCGAGCAGGCTTGGAGGCGACGTGGCAGTGGCTCGCGGGAGGATCGGCGGGAAACT
CCGGGATATCCGTCGAGAGTTTACACGTGAATGGGCAGCGCAATCCGTTGACGACGATACGACTGGCAAA
GTAGCGACGATACCTGCCAGACAGGTGACATGTGCAGGCCGCACTAACAAGGAAACGGGCGCTGGGGGGG
GCGGGCTTCTAGACTTTGCCCTTGAACAGGAATCTAGTGGGGGCTTGTCTTTCCGCCAATGGGGGAGCGC
CTGTTGAGCGACCGTGCATGCTGGAACGCCAAGTGTATGTACAGCTGGTGGTCTCGCAGCGGTATGTGAC
GGGACTTACATCTCTCGTTTTTTCATGACCACGTTTTCACAGGCTCGGAGGTACGTTAAAGTTTTGAAGG
CTGCATCTGAACCGAGGTATGGGGGAGTTTGAACAGCAACAGTGTTGGGGCTGAGGGGGCCAAGATCGGG
GCAAGCAGAGGTCTTAGATCAATTGTGGGGATCCCAAAGGGCTCGTTATCACCTTTTTCCACCCAATTCG
GGTCCCAATTGATCCACTACTGGCTTGCCCAAGTTACCCCAGAAATGCCGCCCCGGATTTCTCCAAAAAC
CTAATAAGCTTCATGGAACTTGGTGGAAGTGACTTTCTACAGAGTGGAGAGAACCGTGGACACGTGGCAA
TGGCGCTGACCGTGTCCCCGAGCCGAATCGACGTGAGGGGAGAACGGAGTATCTGCGGTCATGTGACCTT
CCAGAGCGGCGTCGCCAGTGTGCACGCGGTGACCCCCAGTTTGGGTCTCTGTCACACGCATACTACCTCG
GCTCTCCACATGCTGAACTTTATCTTTCGTGGGGATCATACCGAAAGTTGCAACTACCAGGTGTATATAA
AGCCTGGTAGACTCCCCCCACTTTGGACCTCATCCAACCAAGACACACAAAAATGGACCGACTTAACAAC
CTCGCCACCCAGCTCGAGCAGAACCCCGCCAATTCGTAGATAATGGAATACAAATGGATATCCAGAGTAT
ACACATGGATAGTATACACTGACACGACAATTCTGTATCTCTTTATGTTAACTACTGTGAGGCATTAAAT
AGAGCTTGATATATAAAATGTTACATTTCACAGTCTGAACTTT
Features (pLannotate 1.2.2; 16 found; start..end, strand, type, name):
    216..286     +  ncRNA          tRNA: Accession: RF00005 - tRNA
    308..382     +  misc_RNA       gRNA scaffold: guide RNA scaffold for the Streptococcus pyogenes CRISPR/Cas9 system
    392..508     -  CDS            naa30 (fragment): NAA30_SCHPO - Also known as mak3. Protein inferred from homology: Swiss-Prot protein existence level 3. Catalytic component of the NatC N-terminal acetyltransferase. From Schizosaccharomyces pombe (strain 972 / ATCC 24843) (Fission yeast).
    586..720     +  CDS            SPT5 (fragment): SPT5_YARLI - Protein inferred from homology: Swiss-Prot protein existence level 3. The SPT4-SPT5 complex mediates both activation and inhibition of transcription elongation, and plays a role in pre-mRNA processing. This complex seems to be important for the stability of the RNA polymerase II elongation machinery on the chromatin template but not for the inherent ability of this machinery to translocate down the gene (By similarity). From Yarrowia lipolytica (strain CLIB 122 / E 150) (Yeast) (Candida lipolytica).
    787..820     -  protein_bind   FRT (minimal): supports FLP-mediated excision but not integration (Turan and Bode, 2011) FLP recombinase from the Saccharomyces cerevisiae 2μ plasmid
    864..904     -  terminator     rrnB T1 terminator (fragment): transcription terminator T1 from the E. coli rrnB gene
    906..1021    -  ncRNA          5S rRNA: Accession: RF00001 - 5S ribosomal RNA
   1052..1076    +  CDS            KanR (fragment): aminoglycoside phosphotransferase; aph(3')-Ia; confers resistance to kanamycin
   1106..1202    +  promoter       AmpR promoter (fragment): bla
   1205..2065    +  CDS            AmpR: β-lactamase; bla; confers resistance to ampicillin, carbenicillin, and related antibiotics
   2187..2775    +  rep_origin     ori: high-copy-number ColE1/pMB1/pBR322/pUC origin of replication
   3000..3017    +  terminator     rrnB T2 terminator (fragment): transcription terminator T2 from the E. coli rrnB gene
   3042..3061    -  CDS            lacZα (fragment): LacZα fragment of β-galactosidase; lacZ fragment
   3531..3564    +  protein_bind   FRT (minimal): supports FLP-mediated excision but not integration (Turan and Bode, 2011) FLP recombinase from the Saccharomyces cerevisiae 2μ plasmid
   4712..5733    +  CDS            HygR (fragment): aminoglycoside phosphotransferase from E. coli; aph(4)-Ia; confers resistance to hygromycin
   5735..5968    +  terminator     CYC1 terminator (fragment): S. cerevisiae CYC1; transcription terminator for CYC1
