[The description below was written by a language model from this plasmid's Addgene catalogue record and pLannotate feature annotations shown in this document.]
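Description:
pCfb13200 is a yeast expression-type plasmid for genome editing in Yarrowia lipolytica, built by Gibson assembly on the depositing lab's own backbone as the TF10-specific base plasmid of the TUNEYALI system. It is maintained in E. coli through a high-copy ColE1/pUC-type origin and a β-lactamase (AmpR) gene with its bla promoter. Selection in yeast relies on a hygromycin resistance cassette, annotated as a HygR coding sequence followed by a CYC1 terminator. The promoter driving HygR is not annotated, and no yeast replication element appears in the feature table, so the record does not establish how the plasmid is maintained in Yarrowia.

The payload combines a guide RNA directed against the transcription factor gene TF10 (YALI1_C16204g) with homology arms matching that locus. The feature table shows a tRNA immediately upstream of a Streptococcus pyogenes Cas9 gRNA scaffold, with a short gap between them that would accommodate the spacer. This layout is consistent with tRNA-linked guide expression, though the record does not explicitly describe it that way. No Cas9 gene is annotated, so the nuclease presumably comes from the host strain or another construct. The short Yarrowia-derived matches just downstream of the scaffold (annotated as naa30 and SPT5 fragments) may lie within the homology arm region, but this is an inference. Two minimal FRT sites, rrnB terminator fragments, a 5S rRNA hit and small KanR and lacZα remnants are also detected, and their roles are not stated.

According to the depositor, the plasmid can be used directly to knock out TF10. It can also serve as a recipient into which promoters are inserted by Golden Gate assembly, generating libraries that tune TF10 expression for high-throughput metabolic engineering.
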