Addgene plasmid #219875: pCfb13200
Purpose: The base plasmid of TUNEYALI forTF10
Depositing lab: Irina Borodina. Depositing organization: Danmarks Tekniske Universitet. Publication: High-throughput metabolic engineering of Yarrowia lipolytica through gene expression tuning. Jiang W, Wang S, Ahlheit D, Fumagalli T, Yang Z, Ramanathan S, Jiang X, Weber T, Dahlin J, Borodina I. Proc Natl Acad Sci U S A. 2025 Jun 10;122(23):e2426686122. doi: 10.1073/pnas.2426686122. Epub 2025 Jun 3. PubMed 40460129.
Backbone
  Vector backbone: Our own backbone
  Vector type: Yeast Expression
  Selectable markers: Hygromycin
Growth in bacteria
  Bacterial resistance: Ampicillin, 100 μg/mL
  Growth temperature: 37°C
  Growth strain: DH5alpha
  Copy number: High Copy
Gene/Insert
  Gene/Insert name: Contains gRNA targeting TF10 ( YALI1_C16204g) and homologous arm matching TF10
  gRNA/shRNA sequence: AATTTTACGTCACCTTCACA
  Species: Yarrowia lipolytica
  Cloning method: Gibson Cloning
Terms and licenses: Academic/Nonprofit Terms; Industry Terms: Not Available to Industry
Depositor comments: This plasmid contains gRNA targeting TF10 ( YALI1_C16204g) and homologous arm matching TF10, which can be used for library construction by inserting promoters using a golden gate or directly knocking TF10 out.
How to cite: pCfb13200 was a gift from Irina Borodina (Addgene plasmid # 219875 ; http://n2t.net/addgene:219875 ; RRID:Addgene_219875)
